>Addgene plasmid #49632 | pTH-HD(C)-Fok1 | depositor full sequence | sequence record 74769 | pTH-HD(C)-Fok1 sequence 8486 bps
ACGGATCGGGAGATCTCCCGATCCCCTATGGTGCACTCTCAGTACAATCTGCTCTGATGCCGCATAGTTA
AGCCAGTATCTGCTCCCTGCTTGTGTGTTGGAGGTCGCTGAGTAGTGCGCGAGCAAAATTTAAGCTACAA
CAAGGCAAGGCTTGACCGACAATTCCATGAAGAATCTGCTTAGGGTTAGGCGTTTTGCGCTGCTTCGCGA
TGTACGGGCCAGATATACGCGTTGACATTGATTATTGACTAGTTATTAATAGTAATCAATTACGGGGTCA
TTAGTTCATAGCCCATATATGGAGTTCCGCGTTACATAACTTACGGTAAATGGCCCGCCTGGCTGACCGC
CCAACGACCCCCGCCCATTGACGTCAATAATGACGTATGTTCCCATAGTAACGCCAATAGGGACTTTCCA
TTGACGTCAATGGGTGGAGTATTTACGGTAAACTGCCCACTTGGCAGTACATCAAGTGTATCATATGCCA
AGTACGCCCCCTATTGACGTCAATGACGGTAAATGGCCCGCCTGGCATTATGCCCAGTACATGACCTTAT
GGGACTTTCCTACTTGGCAGTACATCTACGTATTAGTCATCGCTATTACCATGGTGATGCGGTTTTGGCA
GTACATCAATGGGCGTGGATAGCGGTTTGACTCACGGGGATTTCCAAGTCTCCACCCCATTGACGTCAAT
GGGAGTTTGTTTTGGCACCAAAATCAACGGGACTTTCCAAAATGTCGTAACAACTCCGCCCCATTGACGC
AAATGGGCGGTAGGCGTGTACGGTGGGAGGTCTATATAAGCAGAGCTCTCCCTATCAGTGATAGAGATCT
CCCTATCAGTGATAGAGATCGTCGACGAGCTCGTTTAGTGAACCGTCAGATCGCCTGGAGACGCCATCCA
CGCTGTTTTGACCTCCATAGAAGACACCGGGACCGATCCAGCCTGGCGCGCCGGTTCTGGATCCGGTTCT
CAATTGGGTTCTACCGGTTAGGGGCCACCATGGACTATAAGGACCACGACGGAGACTACAAGGATCATGA
TATTGATTACAAAGACGATGACGATAAGATGGCCCCAAAGAAGAAGCGGAAGGTCGGTATCCACGGAGTC
CCAGCAGCCGTAGATTTGAGAACTTTGGGATATTCACAGCAGCAGCAGGAAAAGATCAAGCCCAAAGTGA
GGTCGACAGTCGCGCAGCATCACGAAGCGCTGGTGGGTCATGGGTTTACACATGCCCACATCGTAGCCTT
GTCGCAGCACCCTGCAGCCCTTGGCACGGTCGCCGTCAAGTACCAGGACATGATTGCGGCGTTGCCGGAA
GCCACACATGAGGCGATCGTCGGTGTGGGGAAACAGTGGAGCGGAGCCCGAGCGCTTGAGGCCCTGTTGA
CGGTCGCGGGAGAGCTGAGAGGGCCTCCCCTTCAGCTGGACACGGGCCAGTTGCTGAAGATCGCGAAGCG
GGGAGGAGTCACGGCGGTCGAGGCGGTGCACGCGTGGCGCAATGCGCTCACGGGAGCACCCCTCAACCTG
ACAGAGACCGCGGCCGCATTAGGCACCCCAGGCTTTACACTTTATGCTTCCGGCTCGTATAATGTGTGGA
TTTTGAGTTAGGATCCGTCGAGATTTTCAGGAGCTAAGGAAGCTAAAATGGAGAAAAAAATCACTGGATA
TACCACCGTTGATATATCCCAATGGCATCGTAAAGAACATTTTGAGGCATTTCAGTCAGTTGCTCAATGT
ACCTATAACCAGACCGTTCAGCTGGATATTACGGCCTTTTTAAAGACCGTAAAGAAAAATAAGCACAAGT
TTTATCCGGCCTTTATTCACATTCTTGCCCGCCTGATGAATGCTCATCCGGAATTCCGTATGGCAATGAA
AGACGGTGAGCTGGTGATATGGGATAGTGTTCACCCTTGTTACACCGTTTTCCATGAGCAAACTGAAACG
TTTTCATCGCTCTGGAGTGAATACCACGACGATTTCCGGCAGTTTCTACACATATATTCGCAAGATGTGG
CGTGTTACGGTGAAAACCTGGCCTATTTCCCTAAAGGGTTTATTGAGAATATGTTTTTCGTCTCAGCCAA
TCCCTGGGTGAGTTTCACCAGTTTTGATTTAAACGTGGCCAATATGGACAACTTCTTCGCCCCCGTTTTC
ACCATGGGCAAATATTATACGCAAGGCGACAAGGTGCTGATGCCGCTGGCGATTCAGGTTCATCATGCCG
TTTGTGATGGCTTCCATGTCGGCAGAATGCTTAATGAATTACAACAGTACTGCGATGAGTGGCAGGGCGG
GGCGTAAAGATCTGGATCCGGCTTACTAAAAGCCAGATAACAGTATGCGTATTTGCGCGCTGATTTTTGC
GGTATAAGAATATATACTGATATGTATACCCGAAGTATGTCAAAAAGAGGTATGCTATGAAGCAGCGTAT
TACAGTGACAGTTGACAGCGACAGCTATCAGTTGCTCAAGGCATATATGATGTCAATATCTCCGGTCTGG
TAAGCACAACCATGCAGAATGAAGCCCGTCGTCTGCGTGCCGAACGCTGGAAAGCGGAAAATCAGGAAGG
GATGGCTGAGGTCGCCCGGTTTATTGAAATGAACGGCTCTTTTGCTGACGAGAACAGGGGCTGGTGAAAT
GCAGTTTAAGGTTTACACCTATAAAAGAGAGAGCCGTTATCGTCTGTTTGTGGATGTACAGAGTGATATT
ATTGACACGCCCGGGCGACGGATGGTGATCCCCCTGGCCAGTGCACGTCTGCTGTCAGATAAAGTCTCCC
GTGAACTTTACCCGGTGGTGCATATCGGGGATGAAAGCTGGCGCATGATGACCACCGATATGGCCAGTGT
GCCGGTCTCCGTTATCGGGGAAGAAGTGGCTGATCTCAGCCACCGCGAAAATGACATCAAAAACGCCATT
AACCTGATGTTCTGGGGAATATAAATGTCAGGCTCCCTTATACACAGCCAGTCTGCAGGTCGACGGTCTC
GACTCACGCCTGAGCAGGTAGTGGCTATTGCATCCCATGACGGGGGCAGACCCGCACTGGAGTCAATCGT
GGCCCAGCTTTCGAGGCCGGACCCCGCGCTGGCCGCACTCACTAATGATCATCTTGTAGCGCTGGCCTGC
CTCGGCGGACGACCCGCCTTGGATGCGGTGAAGAAGGGGCTCCCGCACGCGCCTGCATTGATTAAGCGGA
CCAACAGAAGGATTCCCGAGAGGACATCACATCGAGTGGCAGGCCTGCAGGGAAGTGGTTCCCAACTCGT
GAAGAGTGAACTTGAGGAGAAAAAGTCGGAGCTGCGGCACAAATTGAAATACGTACCGCATGAATACATC
GAACTTATCGAAATTGCTAGGAACTCGACTCAAGACAGAATCCTTGAGATGAAGGTAATGGAGTTCTTTA
TGAAGGTTTATGGATACCGAGGGAAGCATCTCGGTGGATCACGAAAACCCGACGGAGCAATCTATACGGT
GGGGAGCCCGATTGATTACGGAGTGATCGTCGACACGAAAGCCTACAGCGGTGGGTACAATCTTCCCATC
GGGCAGGCAGATGAGATGCAACGTTATGTCGAAGAAAATCAGACCAGGAACAAACACATCAATCCAAATG
AGTGGTGGAAAGTGTATCCTTCATCAGTGACCGAGTTTAAGTTTTTGTTTGTCTCTGGGCATTTCAAAGG
CAACTATAAGGCCCAGCTCACACGGTTGAATCACATTACGAACTGCAATGGTGCGGTTTTGTCCGTAGAG
GAACTGCTCATTGGTGGAGAAATGATCAAAGCGGGAACTCTGACACTGGAAGAAGTCAGACGCAAGTTTA
ACAATGGCGAGATCAATTTCCGCTCATAATCTAGAGGGCCCGTTTAAACCCGCTGATCAGCCTCGACTGT
GCCTTCTAGTTGCCAGCCATCTGTTGTTTGCCCCTCCCCCGTGCCTTCCTTGACCCTGGAAGGTGCCACT
CCCACTGTCCTTTCCTAATAAAATGAGGAAATTGCATCGCATTGTCTGAGTAGGTGTCATTCTATTCTGG
GGGGTGGGGTGGGGCAGGACAGCAAGGGGGAGGATTGGGAAGACAATAGCAGGCATGCTGGGGATGCGGT
GGGCTCTATGGCTTCTGAGGCGGAAAGAACCAGCTGGGGCTCTAGGGGGTATCCCC
[124 nt withheld, positions 4187-4310]
C
[91 nt withheld, positions 4312-4402]
A
[49 nt withheld, positions 4404-4452]
CCTTTGACGTTGGAGTCCACGTTCTTT
[37 nt withheld, positions 4480-4516]
ACCCTATCTCGGTCTATTCTTTTGATTTATAAGGGATTTTGCCGATTTCGGCCTATTGGTTAAAAAATGA
GCTGATTTAACAAAAATTTAACGCGAATTAATTCTGTGGAATGTGTGTCAGTTAGGGTGTGGAAAGTCCC
CAGGCTCCCCAGCAGGCAGAAGTATGCAAAGCATGCATCTCAATTAGTCAGCAACCAGGTGTGGAAAGTC
CCCAGGCTCCCCAGCAGGCAGAAGTATGCAAAGCATGCATCTCAATTAGTCAGCAACCATAGTCCCGCCC
CTAACTCCGCCCATCCCGCCCCTAACTCCGCCCAGTTCCGCCCATTCTCCGCCCCATGGCTGACTAATTT
TTTTTATTTATGCAGAGGCCGAGGCCGCCTCTGCCTCTGAGCTATTCCAGAAGTAGTGAGGAGGCTTTTT
TGGAGGCCTAGGCTTTTGCAAAAAGCTCCCGGGAGCTTGTATATCCATTTTCGGATCTGATCAGCACGTG
ATGAAAAAGCCTGAACTCACCGCGACGTCTGTCGAGAAGTTTCTGATCGAAAAGTTCGACAGCGTCTCCG
ACCTGATGCAGCTCTCGGAGGGCGAAGAATCTCGTGCTTTCAGCTTCGATGTAGGAGGGCGTGGATATGT
CCTGCGGGTAAATAGCTGCGCCGATGGTTTCTACAAAGATCGTTATGTTTATCGGCACTTTGCATCGGCC
GCGCTCCCGATTCCGGAAGTGCTTGACATTGGGGAATTCAGCGAGAGCCTGACCTATTGCATCTCCCGCC
GTGCACAGGGTGTCACGTTGCAAGACCTGCCTGAAACCGAACTGCCCGCTGTTCTGCAGCCGGTCGCGGA
GGCCATGGATGCGATCGCTGCGGCCGATCTTAGCCAGACGAGCGGGTTCGGCCCATTCGGACCGCAAGGA
ATCGGTCAATACACTACATGGCGTGATTTCATATGCGCGATTGCTGATCCCCATGTGTATCACTGGCAAA
CTGTGATGGACGACACCGTCAGTGCGTCCGTCGCGCAGGCTCTCGATGAGCTGATGCTTTGGGCCGAGGA
CTGCCCCGAAGTCCGGCACCTCGTGCACGCGGATTTCGGCTCCAACAATGTCCTGACGGACAATGGCCGC
ATAACAGCGGTCATTGACTGGAGCGAGGCGATGTTCGGGGATTCCCAATACGAGGTCGCCAACATCTTCT
TCTGGAGGCCGTGGTTGGCTTGTATGGAGCAGCAGACGCGCTACTTCGAGCGGAGGCATCCGGAGCTTGC
AGGATCGCCGCGGCTCCGGGCGTATATGCTCCGCATTGGTCTTGACCAACTCTATCAGAGCTTGGTTGAC
GGCAATTTCGATGATGCAGCTTGGGCGCAGGGTCGATGCGACGCAATCGTCCGATCCGGAGCCGGGACTG
TCGGGCGTACACAAATCGCCCGCAGAAGCGCGGCCGTCTGGACCGATGGCTGTGTAGAAGTACTCGCCGA
TAGTGGAAACCGACGCCCCAGCACTCGTCCGAGGGCAAAGGAATAGCACGTGCTACGAGATTTCGATTCC
ACCGCCGCCTTCTATGAAAGGTTGGGCTTCGGAATCGTTTTCCGGGACGCCGGCTGGATGATCCTCCAGC
GCGGGGATCTCATGCTGGAGTTCTTCGCCCACCCCAACTTGTTTATTGCAGCTTATAATGGTTACAAATA
AAGCAATAGCATCACAAATTTCACAAATAAAGCATTTTTTTCACTGCATTCTAGTTGTGGTTTGTCCAAA
CTCATCAATGTATCTTATCATGTCTGTATACCGTCGACCTCTAGCTAGAGCTTGGCGTAATCATGGTCAT
AGCTGTTTCCTGTGTGAAATTGTTATCCGCTCACAATTCCACACAACATACGAGCCGGAAGCATAAAGTG
TAAAGCCTGGGGTGCCTAATGAGTGAGCTAACTCACATTAATTGCGTTGCGCTCACTGCCCGCTTTCCAG
TCGGGAAACCTGTCGTGCCAGCTGCATTAATGAATCGGCCAACGCGCGGGGAGAGGCGGTTTGCGTATTG
GGCGCTCTTCCGCTTCCTCGCTCACTGACTCGCTGCGCTCGGTCGTTCGGCTGCGGCGAGCGGTATCAGC
TCACTCAAAGGCGGTAATACGGTTATCCACAGAATCAGGGGATAACGCAGGAAAGAACATGTGAGCAAAA
GGCCAGCAAAAGGCCAGGAACCGTAAAAAGGCCGCGTTGCTGGCGTTTTTCCATAGGCTCCGCCCCCCTG
ACGAGCATCACAAAAATCGACGCTCAAGTCAGAGGTGGCGAAACCCGACAGGACTATAAAGATACCAGGC
GTTTCCCCCTGGAAGCTCCCTCGTGCGCTCTCCTGTTCCGACCCTGCCGCTTACCGGATACCTGTCCGCC
TTTCTCCCTTCGGGAAGCGTGGCGCTTTCTCATAGCTCACGCTGTAGGTATCTCAGTTCGGTGTAGGTCG
TTCGCTCCAAGCTGGGCTGTGTGCACGAACCCCCCGTTCAGCCCGACCGCTGCGCCTTATCCGGTAACTA
TCGTCTTGAGTCCAACCCGGTAAGACACGACTTATCGCCACTGGCAGCAGCCACTGGTAACAGGATTAGC
AGAGCGAGGTATGTAGGCGGTGCTACAGAGTTCTTGAAGTGGTGGCCTAACTACGGCTACACTAGAAGAA
CAGTATTTGGTATCTGCGCTCTGCTGAAGCCAGTTACCTTCGGAAAAAGAGTTGGTAGCTCTTGATCCGG
CAAACAAACCACCGCTGGTAGCGGTTTTTTTGTTTGCAAGCAGCAGATTACGCGCAGAAAAAAAGGATCT
CAAGAAGATCCTTTGATCTTTTCTACGGGGTCTGACGCTCAGTGGAACGAAAACTCACGTTAAGGGATTT
TGGTCATGAGATTATCAAAAAGGATCTTCACCTAGATCCTTTTAAATTAAAAATGAAGTTTTAAATCAAT
CTAAAGTATATATGAGTAAACTTGGTCTGACAGTTACCAATGCTTAATCAGTGAGGCACCTATCTCAGCG
ATCTGTCTATTTCGTTCATCCATAGTTGCCTGACTCCCCGTCGTGTAGATAACTACGATACGGGAGGGCT
TACCATCTGGCCCCAGTGCTGCAATGATACCGCGAGAACCACGCTCACCGGCTCCAGATTTATCAGCAAT
AAACCAGCCAGCCGGAAGGGCCGAGCGCAGAAGTGGTCCTGCAACTTTATCCGCCTCCATCCAGTCTATT
AATTGTTGCCGGGAAGCTAGAGTAAGTAGTTCGCCAGTTAATAGTTTGCGCAACGTTGTTGCCATTGCTA
CAGGCATCGTGGTGTCACGCTCGTCGTTTGGTATGGCTTCATTCAGCTCCGGTTCCCAACGATCAAGGCG
AGTTACATGATCCCCCATGTTGTGCAAAAAAGCGGTTAGCTCCTTCGGTCCTCCGATCGTTGTCAGAAGT
AAGTTGGCCGCAGTGTTATCACTCATGGTTATGGCAGCACTGCATAATTCTCTTACTGTCATGCCATCCG
TAAGATGCTTTTCTGTGACTGGTGAGTACTCAACCAAGTCATTCTGAGAATAGTGTATGCGGCGACCGAG
TTGCTCTTGCCCGGCGTCAATACGGGATAATACCGCGCCACATAGCAGAACTTTAAAAGTGCTCATCATT
GGAAAACGTTCTTCGGGGCGAAAACTCTCAAGGATCTTACCGCTGTTGAGATCCAGTTCGATGTAACCCA
CTCGTGCACCCAACTGATCTTCAGCATCTTTTACTTTCACCAGCGTTTCTGGGTGAGCAAAAACAGGAAG
GCAAAATGCCGCAAAAAAGGGAATAAGGGCGACACGGAAATGTTGAATACTCATACTCTTCCTTTTTCAA
TATTATTGAAGCATTTATCAGGGTTATTGTCTCATGAGCGGATACATATTTGAATGTATTTAGAAAAATA
AACAAATAGGGGTTCCGCGCACATTTCCCCGAAAAGTGCCACCTGACGTC
Features (pLannotate 1.2.2; 28 found; start..end, strand, type, name):
     27..79      -  misc_feature   bom (fragment): basis of mobility region from pBR322
    234..613     +  enhancer       CMV enhancer: human cytomegalovirus immediate early enhancer
    614..817     +  promoter       CMV promoter: human cytomegalovirus (CMV) immediate early promoter
    819..838     +  promoter       PLtetO-1 promoter (fragment): modified phage lambda PL promoter with tet operator sites (Lutz and Bujard, 1997)
    840..859     +  promoter       PLtetO-1 promoter (fragment): modified phage lambda PL promoter with tet operator sites (Lutz and Bujard, 1997)
    867..900     +  promoter       TRE3GV promoter (fragment): 3rd-generation Tet-responsive promoter that can be activated by binding of Tet-On® 3G, optimized for retroviral and lentiviral vectors
   1076..1543    +  CDS            avrXa10 (fragment): AVX10_XANOO - Experimental evidence at protein level: Swiss-Prot protein existence level 1. Avirulence protein. Induces the hypersensitive response (HR)in rice plants carrying the resistance gene Xa10. Activity depends on the presence of the core repeat domains; replacement with repeat domains from other proteins (AvrBs3 of X.euvesicatoria (AC P14727) or AvrXa7 of this organism) does not elicit the HR. Probably acts as a transcription factor in its host plant (rice) to induce plant resistance or disease. From Xanthomonas oryzae pv. oryzae.
   1574..1604    +  promoter       lac UV5 promoter: E. coli lac promoter with an "up" mutation
   1628..1657    +  promoter       cat promoter (fragment): promoter of the E. coli cat gene encoding chloramphenicol acetyltransferase
   1658..2317    +  CDS            CmR: chloramphenicol acetyltransferase; cat; confers resistance to chloramphenicol
   2496..2654    +  CDS            ccdA (fragment): CCDA_ECO57 - Also known as H, letA. Experimental evidence at protein level: Swiss-Prot protein existence level 1. Antitoxin component of a type II toxin-antitoxin (TA) system which inhibits the post-segregational killing (PSK) of plasmid-free cells, also referred to as a plasmid addiction system. Binds to and blocks the activity of CcdB; will also remove bound CcdB protein from the CcdB-GyrA complex by forming a CcdA-CcdB complex, a process termed rejuvenation. Functions as a transcriptional corepressor for the ccdAB operon, repression also requires CcdB (By similarity). From Escherichia coli
   2659..2961    +  CDS            ccdB: CCDB_ECOLI - Also known as G, letB, letD. Experimental evidence at protein level: Swiss-Prot protein existence level 1. Toxic component of a type II toxin-antitoxin (TA) system, functioning in plasmid maintainence. Responsible for the post- segregational killing (PSK) of plasmid-free cells, also referred to as a plasmid addiction system. Half-life of over 2 hours. Cell killing by CcdB is accompanied by filamentation, defects in chromosome and plasmid segregation, defects in cell division, formation of anucleate cells, decreased DNA synthesis and plasmid loss. Interferes with the activity of DN
   3073..3261    +  CDS            avrBs3 (fragment): AVRB3_XANEU - Experimental evidence at protein level: Swiss-Prot protein existence level 1. Avirulence protein. Acts as a transcription factor in C.annuum plants. In susceptible plants lacking the Bs3 resistance gene induces expression of a number of genes, including genes homologous to a family of auxin-induced genes, alpha-expansin genes, pectate lyase, anthocyanidin glucoside rhamnosyl transferase and at least one transcription factor, UPA20. Their expression leads to plant hypertrophy in mesophyll cells, probably mainly mediated by UPA20 (PubMed:17962565). In resistant plants induces the h
   3268..3870    +  CDS            fokIR (fragment): T2F1_PLAOK - Also known as rfoKI. Experimental evidence at protein level: Swiss-Prot protein existence level 1. Recognizes the double-stranded sequence 5'-GGATG-3'/3'-CATCC- 5' and cleaves respectively 14 bases after G-1 and 13 bases before C-1. From Planomicrobium okeanokoites (Planococcus okeanokoites) (Flavobacterium okeanokoites).
   3917..4141    +  polyA_signal   bGH poly(A) signal: bovine growth hormone polyadenylation signal
   4145..4166    +  promoter       SV40 promoter (fragment): SV40 enhancer and early promoter
   4187..4615    +  rep_origin     f1 ori (sequence partly withheld): f1 bacteriophage origin of replication; arrow indicates direction of (+) strand synthesis
   4629..4958    +  promoter       SV40 promoter: SV40 enhancer and early promoter
   5007..6032    +  CDS            HygR: aminoglycoside phosphotransferase from E. coli; aph(4)-Ia; confers resistance to hygromycin
   6042..6167    +  CDS            ble (fragment): BLE_KLEPN - Experimental evidence at protein level: Swiss-Prot protein existence level 1. Binding protein with a strong affinity to the bleomycin family of antibiotics. Binds to CL990; an antimitotic-antibiotic compound. From Klebsiella pneumoniae.
   6162..6283    +  polyA_signal   SV40 poly(A) signal: SV40 polyadenylation signal
   6356..6372    -  protein_bind   lac operator: The lac repressor binds to the lac operator to inhibit transcription in E. coli. This inhibition can be relieved by adding lactose or isopropyl-β-D-thiogalactopyranoside (IPTG). lac repressor encoded by lacI
   6380..6410    -  promoter       lac promoter: promoter for the E. coli lac operon
   6425..6446    -  protein_bind   CAP binding site: CAP binding activates transcription in the presence of cAMP. E. coli catabolite activator protein
   6459..6551    -  CDS            lacI (fragment): lac repressor; lacI; The lac repressor binds to the lac operator to inhibit transcription in E. coli. This inhibition can be relieved by adding lactose or isopropyl-β-D-thiogalactopyranoside (IPTG).
   6734..7319    -  rep_origin     ori: high-copy-number ColE1/pMB1/pBR322/pUC origin of replication
   7490..8350    -  CDS            AmpR: β-lactamase; bla; confers resistance to ampicillin, carbenicillin, and related antibiotics
   8351..8455    -  promoter       AmpR promoter: bla
