[The description below was written by a language model from this plasmid's Addgene catalogue record, the feature table of its GenBank file and pLannotate feature annotations shown in this document.]
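Description:
pTH-HD(C)-Fok1 is an empty mammalian-expression destination vector for building TALE nucleases, derived from the pcDNA4/TO backbone and using the "TALEColor" TALE scaffold. The depositor notes that it is compatible with a widely used TALE assembly toolbox. In E. coli it replicates from a high-copy ColE1/pUC-type origin and carries ampicillin resistance on the backbone, plus an f1 origin. Because the cloning site holds a chloramphenicol-resistance/ccdB cassette, the unmodified plasmid is selected with both chloramphenicol and ampicillin and must be kept in a ccdB-tolerant strain. For mammalian cells, an SV40 promoter drives a hygromycin-resistance gene followed by an SV40 polyadenylation signal. A short fragment of a bleomycin-family resistance gene next to it appears to be a remnant of the parental backbone's original marker.

The expression unit consists of the CMV enhancer and promoter followed by short matches to tet operator sequences, consistent with the tetracycline-regulatable CMV/TO promoter, which is repressed only in cells that supply Tet repressor. Downstream lie a TALE N-terminal segment (annotated by homology to AvrXa10), the CmR/ccdB counterselection stuffer, a TALE C-terminal segment (homologous to AvrBs3), a FokI nuclease fragment, presumably the cleavage domain, and the bGH polyadenylation signal. Replacing the stuffer with an assembled array of TALE repeats removes the toxic ccdB gene and should create an in-frame TALE–FokI fusion. The "HD(C)" in the name probably denotes a built-in final half-repeat with the HD diresidue, which specifies cytosine, though the record does not say so explicitly. The accompanying GenBank record covers only a 786 bp unannotated portion, so this description rests on the feature list for the full 8,486 nt sequence.
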