Addgene plasmid #49632: pTH-HD(C)-Fok1
Purpose: (Empty Backbone) Destination vector for TALEN with TALEColor Backbone
Depositing lab: Thoru Pederson. Depositing organization: University of Massachusetts, Worcester. Publication: Visualization of repetitive DNA sequences in human chromosomes with transcription activator-like effectors. Ma H, Reyes-Gutierrez P, Pederson T. Proc Natl Acad Sci U S A. 2013 Dec 9. 10.1073/pnas.1319097110 PubMed 24324157.
Backbone
  Vector backbone: pcDNA4/TO
  Backbone manufacturer: Invitrogen
  Backbone size (bp): 5500
  Vector type: Mammalian Expression, TALEN
  Promoter: CMV
  Selectable markers: Hygromycin
Growth in bacteria
  Bacterial resistance: Chloramphenicol and Ampicillin, 25 & 100 μg/mL
  Growth temperature: 37°C
  Growth strain: ccdB Survival
  Copy number: High Copy
Gene/Insert
  Cloning method: Restriction Enzyme
Terms and licenses: Academic/Nonprofit Terms; Industry Terms: Not Available to Industry
Depositor comments: This destination vector for TALEs is compatible with the Zhang Lab TALE Toolbox.
How to cite: pTH-HD(C)-Fok1 was a gift from Thoru Pederson (Addgene plasmid # 49632 ; http://n2t.net/addgene:49632 ; RRID:Addgene_49632)
