LOCUS       Exported 786 bp ds-DNA linear SYN 29-MAY-2021
DEFINITION  Destination vector for TALEN with TALEColor Backbone.
ACCESSION   .
VERSION     .
KEYWORDS    pTH-HD(C)-Fok1
SOURCE      synthetic DNA construct
  ORGANISM  synthetic DNA construct
REFERENCE   1 (bases 1 to 786)
  AUTHORS   Ma H, Reyes-Gutierrez P, Pederson T
  TITLE     Visualization of repetitive DNA sequences in human chromosomes with
            transcription activator-like effectors.
  JOURNAL   Proc Natl Acad Sci U S A. 2013 Dec 9.
  PUBMED    24324157
REFERENCE   2 (bases 1 to 786)
  AUTHORS   .
  TITLE     Direct Submission
  JOURNAL   Exported May 29, 2021 from SnapGene Server 1.1.58
            http://www.snapgene.com
FEATURES             Location/Qualifiers
     source          1..786
                     /organism="synthetic DNA construct"
                     /mol_type="other DNA"
ORIGIN
        1 gccagtgtgc cggtctccgt tatcggggaa gaagtggctg atctcagcca ccgcgaaaat
       61 gacatcaaaa acgccattaa cctgatgttc tggggaatat aaatgtcagg ctcccttata
      121 cacagccagt ctgcaggtcg acggtctcga ctcacgcctg agcaggtagt ggctattgca
      181 tcccatgacg ggggcagacc cgcactggag tcaatcgtgg cccagctttc gaggccggac
      241 cccgcgctgg ccgcactcac taatgatcat cttgtagcgc tggcctgcct cggcggacga
      301 cccgccttgg atgcggtgaa gaaggggctc ccgcacgcgc ctgcattgat taagcggacc
      361 aacagaagga ttcccgagag gacatcacat cgagtggcag gcctgcaggg aagtggttcc
      421 caactcgtga agagtgaact tgaggagaaa aagtcggagc tgcggcacaa attgaaatac
      481 gtaccgcatg aatacatcga acttatcgaa attgctagga actcgactca agacagaatc
      541 cttgagatga aggtaatgga gttctttatg aaggtttatg gataccgagg gaagcatctc
      601 ggtggatcac gaaaacccga cggagcaatc tatacggtgg ggagcccgat tgattacgga
      661 gtgatcgtcg acacgaaagc ctacagcggt gggtacaatc ttcccatcgg gcaggcagat
      721 gagatgcaac gttatgtcga agaaaatcag accaggaaca aacacatcaa tccaaatgag
      781 tggtgg
//
