>Addgene plasmid #49632 | pTH-HD(C)-Fok1 | addgene partial sequence | sequence record 76194 | CMV-F
CTATATAAGCAGAGCTCTCCCTATCAGTGATAGAGATCTCCCTATCAGTGATAGAGATCGTCGACGAGCT
CGTTTAGTGAACCGTCAGATCGCCTGGAGACGCCATCCACGCTGTTTTGACCTCCATAGAAGACACCGGG
ACCGATCCAGCCTGGCGCGCCGGTTCTGGATCCGGTTCTCAATTGGGTTCTACCGGTTAGGGGCCACCAT
GGACTATAAGGACCACGACGGAGACTACAAGGATCATGATATTGATTACAAAGACGATGACGATAAGATG
GCCCCAAAGAAGAAGCGGAAGGTCGGTATCCACGGAGTCCCAGCAGCCGTAGATTTGAGAACTTTGGGAT
ATTCACAGCAGCAGCAGGAAAAGATCAAGCCCAAAGTGAGGTCGACAGTCGCGCAGCATCACGAAGCGCT
GGTGGGTCATGGGTTTACACATGCCCACATCGTAGCCTTGTCGCAGCACCCTGCAGCCCTTGGCACGGTC
GCCGTCAAGTACCAGGACATGATTGCGGCGTTGCCGGAAGCCACACATGAGGCGATCGTCGGTGTGGGGA
AACAGTGGAGCGGAGCCCGAGCGCTTGAGGCCCTGTTGACGGTCGCGGGAGAGCTGAGAGGGCCTCCCCT
TCAGCTGGACACGGGCCAGTTGCTGAAGATCGCGAAGCGGGGAGGAGTCACGGCGGTCGAGGCGGTGCAC
GCGTGGCGCAATGCGCTCACGGGAGCACCCCTCAACCTGACAGAGACCGCGGCCGCATTAGGCACCCCAG
GCTTTACACTTTATGCTTCCGGCTCGTATAATGTGTGGATTTTGAGTTAGGATCCGTCGAGATTTTCAGG
AGCTAAGGAAGCTAAAATGGAGAAAAAAATCACTGGATATACCACCGTTGATATATCCCAATGGCATCGT
AAAGAACATTTTGAGGCATTTCAGTCAGTTGCTCAATGTACCTATAACCAGACCGTTCAGCTGGATATTA
CGGCCTTTTTAAAGAC
