>Addgene plasmid #49632 | pTH-HD(C)-Fok1 | addgene partial sequence | sequence record 77071 | BGH-rev 5'-TAGAAGGCACAGTCGAGG-3'
TTGATCTCGCCATTGTTAAACTTGCGTCTGACTTCTTCCAGTGTCAGAGTTCCCGCTTTGATCATTTCTC
CACCAATGAGCAGTTCCTCTACGGACAAAACCGCACCATTGCAGTTCGTAATGTGATTCAACCGTGTGAG
CTGGGCCTTATAGTTGCCTTTGAAATGCCCAGAGACAAACAAAAACTTAAACTCGGTCACTGATGAAGGA
TACACTTTCCACCACTCATTTGGATTGATGTGTTTGTTCCTGGTCTGATTTTCTTCGACATAACGTTGCA
TCTCATCTGCCTGCCCGATGGGAAGATTGTACCCACCGCTGTAGGCTTTCGTGTCGACGATCACTCCGTA
ATCAATCGGGCTCCCCACCGTATAGATTGCTCCGTCGGGTTTTCGTGATCCACCGAGATGCTTCCCTCGG
TATCCATAAACCTTCATAAAGAACTCCATTACCTTCATCTCAAGGATTCTGTCTTGAGTCGAGTTCCTAG
CAATTTCGATAAGTTCGATGTATTCATGCGGTACGTATTTCAATTTGTGCCGCAGCTCCGACTTTTTCTC
CTCAAGTTCACTCTTCACGAGTTGGGAACCACTTCCCTGCAGGCCTGCCACTCGATGTGATGTCCTCTCG
GGAATCCTTCTGTTGGTCCGCTTAATCAATGCAGGCGCGTGCGGGAGCCCCTTCTTCACCGCATCCAAGG
CGGGTCGTCCGCCGAGGCAGGCCAGCGCTACAAGATGATCATTAGTGAGTGCGGCCAGCGCGGGGTCCGG
CCTCGAAAGCTGGGCCACGATTGACTCCAGTGCGGGTCTGCCCCCGTCATGGGATGCAATAGCCACTACC
TGCTCAGGCGTGAGTCGAGACCGTCG
